>Addgene plasmid #163311 | p6993 MSCV-Neo C-HA 18E7 | addgene full sequence | sequence record 323451 | Addgene NGS Result
GCTGCAGCATCGTTCTGTGTTGTCTCTGTCTGACTGTGTTTCTGTATTTGTCTGAAAATTAGGGCCAGAC
TGTTACCACTCCCTTAAGTTTGACCTTAGGTCACTGGAAAGATGTCGAGCGGATCGCTCACAACCAGTCG
GTAGATGTCAAGAAGAGACGTTGGGTTACCTTCTGCTCTGCAGAATGGCCAACCTTTAACGTCGGATGGC
CGCGAGACGGCACCTTTAACCGAGACCTCATCACCCAGGTTAAGATCAAGGTCTTTTCACCTGGCCCGCA
TGGACACCCAGACCAGGTCCCCTACATCGTGACCTGGGAAGCCTTGGCTTTTGACCCCCCTCCCTGGGTC
AAGCCCTTTGTACACCCTAAGCCTCCGCCTCCTCTTCCTCCATCCGCCCCGTCTCTCCCCCTTGAACCTC
CTCGTTCGACCCCGCCTCGATCCTCCCTTTATCCAGCCCTCACTCCTTCTCTAGGCGCCGGAATTAGATC
TAATACGACTCACTATAGGGAGACCCAAGCTGGCTAGTTAAGCTATCAACAAGTTTGTACAAAAAAGTTG
GCACCATGCATGGACCTAAGGCAACATTGCAAGACATTGTATTGCATTTAGAGCCCCAAAATGAAATTCC
GGTTGACCTTCTATGTCACGAGCAATTAAGCGACTCAGAGGAAGAAAACGATGAAATAGATGGAGTTAAT
CATCAACATTTACCAGCCCGACGAGCCGAACCACAACGTCACACAATGTTGTGTATGTGTTGTAAGTGTG
AAGCCAGAATTGAGCTAGTAGTAGAAAGCTCAGCAGACGACCTTCGAGCATTCCAGCAGCTGTTTCTGAA
CACCCTGTCCTTTGTGTGTCCGTGGTGTGCATCCCAGCAGCCAACTTTCTTGTACAAAGTGGTTGATCTA
GAGGGCCCGCGGTTCGAACTCGAGTCGGCCGCTGGAGGATACCCCTACGACGTGCCCGACTACGCCTAGA
ATTCTACCGGGTAGGGGAGGCGCTTTTCCCAAGGCAGTCTGGAGCATGCGCTTTAGCAGCCCCGCTGGGC
ACTTGGCGCTACACAAGTGGCCTCTGGCCTCGCACACATTCCACATCCACCGGTAGGCGCCAACCGGCTC
CGTTCTTTGGTGGCCCCTTCGCGCCACCTTCTACTCCTCCCCTAGTCAGGAAGTTCCCCCCCGCCCCGCA
GCTCGCGTCGTGCAGGACGTGACAAATGGAAGTAGCACGTCTCACTAGTCTCGTGCAGATGGACAGCACC
GCTGAGCAATGGAAGCGGGTAGGCCTTTGGGGCAGCGGCCAATAGCAGCTTTGCTCCTTCGCTTTCTGGG
CTCAGAGGCTGGGAAGGGGTGGGTCCGGGGGCGGGCTCAGGGGCGGGCTCAGGGGCGGGGCGGGCGCCCG
AAGGTCCTCCGGAGGCCCGGCATTCTGCACGCTTCAAAAGCGCACGTCTGCCGCGCTGTTCTCCTCTTCC
TCATCTCCGGGCCTTTCGACCTGCAGCCCAAGCTTACCATGATTGAACAAGATGGATTGCACGCAGGTTC
TCCGGCCGCTTGGGTGGAGAGGCTATTCGGCTATGACTGGGCACAACAGACAATCGGCTGCTCTGATGCC
GCCGTGTTCCGGCTGTCAGCGCAGGGGCGCCCGGTTCTTTTTGTCAAGACCGACCTGTCCGGTGCCCTGA
ATGAACTGCAAGACGAGGCAGCGCGGCTATCGTGGCTGGCCACGACGGGCGTTCCTTGCGCAGCTGTGCT
CGACGTTGTCACTGAAGCGGGAAGGGACTGGCTGCTATTGGGCGAAGTGCCGGGGCAGGATCTCCTGTCA
TCTCACCTTGCTCCTGCCGAGAAAGTATCCATCATGGCTGATGCAATGCGGCGGCTGCATACGCTTGATC
CGGCTACCTGCCCATTCGACCACCAAGCGAAACATCGCATCGAGCGAGCACGTACTCGGATGGAAGCCGG
TCTTGTCGATCAGGATGATCTGGACGAAGAGCATCAGGGGCTCGCGCCAGCCGAACTGTTCGCCAGGCTC
AAGGCGAGCATGCCCGACGGCGAGGATCTCGTCGTGACCCATGGCGATGCCTGCTTGCCGAATATCATGG
TGGAAAATGGCCGCTTTTCTGGATTCATCGACTGTGGCCGGCTGGGTGTGGCGGACCGCTATCAGGACAT
AGCGTTGGCTACCCGTGATATTGCTGAAGAGCTTGGCGGCGAATGGGCTGACCGCTTCCTCGTGCTTTAC
GGTATCGCCGCTCCCGATTCGCAGCGCATCGCCTTCTATCGCCTTCTTGACGAGTTCTTCTGACGCCCGA
CCGAAAGGAGCGCACGACCCCATGCATCGATAAAATAAAAGATTTTATTTAGTCTCCAGAAAAAGGGGGG
AATGAAAGACCCCACCTGTAGGTTTGGCAAGCTAGCTTAAGTAACGCCATTTTGCAAGGCATGGAAAATA
CATAACTGAGAATAGAGAAGTTCAGATCAAGGTTAGGAACAGAGAGACAGCAGAATATGGGCCAAACAGG
ATATCTGTGGTAAGCAGTTCCTGCCCCGGCTCAGGGCCAAGAACAGATGGTCCCCAGATGCGGTCCCGCC
CTCAGCAGTTTCTAGAGAACCATCAGATGTTTCCAGGGTGCCCCAAGGACCTGAAATGACCCTGTGCCTT
ATTTGAACTAACCAATCAGTTCGCTTCTCGCTTCTGTTCGCGCGCTTCTGCTCCCCGAGCTCAATAAAAG
AGCCCACAACCCCTCACTCGGCGCGCCAGTCCTCCGATAGACTGCGTCGCCCGGGTACCCGTGTATCCAA
TAAACCCTCTTGCAGTTGCATCCGACTTGTGGTCTCGCTGTTCCTTGGGAGGGTCTCCTCTGAGTGATTG
ACTACCCGTCAGCGGGGGTCTTTCATGGGTAACAGTTTCTTGAAGTTGGAGAACAACATTCTGAGGGTAG
GAGTCGAATATTAAGTAATCCTGACTCAATTAGCCACTGTTTTGAATCCACATACTCCAATACTCCTGAA
ATAGTTCATTATGGACAGCGCAGAAAGAGCTGGGGAGAATTGTGAAATTGTTATCCGCTCACAATTCCAC
ACAACATACGAGCCGGAAGCATAAAGTGTAAAGCCTGGGGTGCCTAATGAGTGAGCTAACTCACATTAAT
TGCGTTGCGCTCACTGCCCGCTTTCCAGTCGGGAAACCTGTCGTGCCAGCTGCATTAATGAATCGGCCAA
CGCGCGGGGAGAGGCGGTTTGCGTATTGGGCGCTCTTCCGCTTCCTCGCTCACTGACTCGCTGCGCTCGG
TCGTTCGGCTGCGGCGAGCGGTATCAGCTCACTCAAAGGCGGTAATACGGTTATCCACAGAATCAGGGGA
TAACGCAGGAAAGAACATGTGAGCAAAAGGCCAGCAAAAGGCCAGGAACCGTAAAAAGGCCGCGTTGCTG
GCGTTTTTCCATAGGCTCCGCCCCCCTGACGAGCATCACAAAAATCGACGCTCAAGTCAGAGGTGGCGAA
ACCCGACAGGACTATAAAGATACCAGGCGTTTCCCCTTGGAAGCTCCCTCGTGCGCTCTCCTGTTCCGAC
CCTGCCGCTTACCGGATACCTGTCCGCCTTTCTCCCTTCGGGAAGCGTGGCGCTTTCTCATAGCTCACGC
TGTAGGTATCTCAGTTCGGTGTAGGTCGTTCGCTCCAAGCTGGGCTGTGTGCACGAACCCCCCGTTCAGC
CCGACCGCTGCGCCTTATCCGGTAACTATCGTCTTGAGTCCAACCCGGTAAGACACGACTTATCGCCACT
GGCAGCAGCCACTGGTAACAGGATTAGCAGAGCGAGGTATGTAGGCGGTGCTACAGAGTTCTTGAAGTGG
TGGCCTAACTACGGCTACACTAGAAGAACAGTATTTGGTATCTGCGCTCTGCTGAAGCCAGTTACCTTCG
GAAAAAGAGTTGGTAGCTCTTGATCCGGCAAACAAACCACCGCTGGTAGCGGTGGTTTTTTTGTTTGCAA
GCAGCAGATTACGCGCAGAAAAAAAGGATCTCAAGAAGATCCTTTGATCTTTTCTACGGGGTCTGACGCT
CAGTGGAACGAAAACTCACGTTAAGGGATTTTGGTCATGAGATTATCAAAAAGGATCTTCACCTAGATCC
TTTTAAATTAAAAATGAAGTTTTAAATCAATCTAAAGTATATATGAGTAAACTTGGTCTGACAGTTACCA
ATGCTTAATCAGTGAGGCACCTATCTCAGCGATCTGTCTATTTCGTTCATCCATAGTTGCCTGACTCCCC
GTCGTGTAGATAACTACGATACGGGAGGGCTTACCATCTGGCCCCAGTGCTGCAATGATACCGCGAGACC
CACGCTCACCGGCTCCAGATTTATCAGCAATAAACCAGCCAGCCGGAAGGGCCGAGCGCAGAAGTGGTCC
TGCAACTTTATCCGCCTCCATCCAGTCTATTAATTGTTGCCGGGAAGCTAGAGTAAGTAGTTCGCCAGTT
AATAGTTTGCGCAACGTTGTTGCCATTGCTACAGGCATCGTGGTGTCACGCTCGTCGTTTGGTATGGCTT
CATTCAGCTCCGGTTCCCAACGATCAAGGCGAGTTACATGATCCCCCATGTTGTGCAAAAAAGCGGTTAG
CTCCTTCGGTCCTCCGATCGTTGTCAGAAGTAAGTTGGCCGCAGTGTTATCACTCATGGTTATGGCAGCA
CTGCATAATTCTCTTACTGTCATGCCATCCGTAAGATGCTTTTCTGTGACTGGTGAGTACTCAACCAAGT
CATTCTGAGAATAGTGTATGCGGCGACCGAGTTGCTCTTGCCCGGCGTCAATACGGGATAATACCGCGCC
ACATAGCAGAACTTTAAAAGTGCTCATCATTGGAAAACGTTCTTCGGGGCGAAAACTCTCAAGGATCTTA
CCGCTGTTGAGATCCAGTTCGATGTAACCCACTCGTGCACCCAACTGATCTTCAGCATCTTTTACTTTCA
CCAGCGTTTCTGGGTGAGCAAAAACAGGAAGGCAAAATGCCGCAAAAAAGGGAATAAGGGCGACACGGAA
ATGTTGAATACTCATACTCTTCCTTTTTCAATATTATTGAAGCATTTATCAGGGTTATTGTCTCATGAGC
GGATACATATTTGAATGTATTTAGAAAAATAAACAAATAGGGGTTCCGCGCACATTTCCCCGAAAAGTGC
CACCTGACGTCTAAGAAACCATTATTATCATGACATTAACCTATAAAAATAGGCGTATCACGAGGCCCTT
TCGTCTCGCGCGTTTCGGTGATGACGGTGAAAACCTCTGACACATGCAGCTCCCGGAGACGGTCACAGCT
TGTCTGTAAGCGGATGCCGGGAGCAGACAAGCCCGTCAGGGCGCGTCAGCGGGTGTTGGCGGGTGTCGGG
GCTGGCTTAACTATGCGGCATCAGAGCAGATTGTACTGAGAGTGCACCATATGCGGTGTGAAATACCGCA
CAGATGCGTAAGGAGAAAATACCGCATCAGGCGCCATTCGCCATTCAGGCTGCGCAACTGTTGGGAAGGG
CGATCGGTGCGGGCCTCTTCGCTATTACGCCAGCTGGCGAAAGGGGGATGTGCTGCAAGGCGATTAAGTT
GGGTAACGCCAGGGTTTTCCCAGTCACGACGTTGTAAAACGACGGCGCAAGGAATGGTGCATGCAAGGAG
ATGGCGCCCAACAGTCCCCCGGCCACGGGGCCTGCCACCATACCCACGCCGAAACAAGCGCTCATGAGCC
CGAAGTGGCGAGCCCGATCTTCCCCATCGGTGATGTCGGCGATATAGGCGCCAGCAACCGCACCTGTGGC
GCCGGTGATGCCGGCCACGATGCGTCCGGCGTAGAGGCGATTAGTCCAATTTGTTAAAGACAGGATATCA
GTGGTCCAGGCTCTAGTTTTGACTCAACAATATCACCAGCTGAAGCCTATAGAGTACGAGCCATAGATAA
AATAAAAGATTTTATTTAGTCTCCAGAAAAAGGGGGGAATGAAAGACCCCACCTGTAGGTTTGGCAAGCT
AGCTTAAGTAACGCCATTTTGCAAGGCATGGAAAATACATAACTGAGAATAGAGAAGTTCAGATCAAGGT
TAGGAACAGAGAGACAGCAGAATATGGGCCAAACAGGATATCTGTGGTAAGCAGTTCCTGCCCCGGCTCA
GGGCCAAGAACAGATGGTCCCCAGATGCGGTCCCGCCCTCAGCAGTTTCTAGAGAACCATCAGATGTTTC
CAGGGTGCCCCAAGGACCTGAAATGACCCTGTGCCTTATTTGAACTAACCAATCAGTTCGCTTCTCGCTT
CTGTTCGCGCGCTTCTGCTCCCCGAGCTCAATAAAAGAGCCCACAACCCCTCACTCGGCGCGCCAGTCCT
CCGATAGACTGCGTCGCCCGGGTACCCGTATTCCCAATAAAGCCTCTTGCTGTTTGCATCCGAATCGTGG
ACTCGCTGATCCTTGGGAGGGTCTCCTCAGATTGATTGACTGCCCACCTCGGGGGTCTTTCATTTGGAGG
TTCCACCGAGATTTGGAGACCCCTGCCCAGGGACCACCGACCCCCCCGCCGGGAGGTAAGCTGGCCAGCG
GTCGTTTCGTGTCTGTCTCTGTCTTTGTGCGTGTTTGTGCCGGCATCTAATGTTTGCGCCTGCGTCTGTA
CTAGTTAGCTAACTAGCTCTGTATCTGGCGGACCCGTGGTGGAACTGACGAGTTCTGAACACCCGGCCGC
AACCCTGGGAGACGTCCCAGGGACTTTGGGGGCCGTTTTTGTGGCCCGACCTGAGGAAGGGAGTCGATGT
GGAATCCGACCCCGTCAGGATATGTGGTTCTGGTAGGAGACGAGAACCTAAAACAGTTCCCGCCTCCGTC
TGAATTTTTGCTTTCGGTTTGGAACCGAAGCCGCGCGTCTTGTCTGCTGCAGC
Features (pLannotate 1.2.2; 22 found; start..end, strand, type, name):
     63..479     +  CDS            gag (truncated): truncated Moloney murine leukemia virus (MMLV) gag gene lacking the start codon
    491..509     +  promoter       T7 promoter: promoter for bacteriophage T7 RNA polymerase
    540..557     +  protein_bind   attB1 (fragment): mutant version of attB; core recombination site for the Gateway® BP reaction BP Clonase™
    566..880     +  CDS            E7: VE7_HPV18 - Experimental evidence at protein level: Swiss-Prot protein existence level 1. Plays a role in viral genome replication by driving entry of quiescent cells into the cell cycle. Stimulation of progression from G1 to S phase allows the virus to efficiently use the cellular DNA replicating machinery to achieve viral genome replication. E7 protein has both transforming and trans-activating activities. Induces the disassembly of the E2F1 transcription factor from RB1, with subsequent transcriptional activation of E2F1-regulated S-phase genes. Interferes with host histone deacetylation me
    885..902     -  protein_bind   attB2 (fragment): mutant version of attB; core recombination site for the Gateway® BP reaction BP Clonase™
    989..1488    +  promoter       PGK promoter: mouse phosphoglycerate kinase 1 promoter
   1509..2303    +  CDS            NeoR/KanR: aminoglycoside phosphotransferase from Tn5; aph(3')-II (or nptII); confers resistance to neomycin, kanamycin, and G418 (Geneticin®)
   2382..2896    +  LTR            3' LTR: 3' long terminal repeat from murine embryonic stem cell virus
   3058..3074    -  protein_bind   lac operator: The lac repressor binds to the lac operator to inhibit transcription in E. coli. This inhibition can be relieved by adding lactose or isopropyl-β-D-thiogalactopyranoside (IPTG). lac repressor encoded by lacI
   3082..3112    -  promoter       lac promoter: promoter for the E. coli lac operon
   3127..3148    -  protein_bind   CAP binding site: CAP binding activates transcription in the presence of cAMP. E. coli catabolite activator protein
   3161..3253    -  CDS            lacI (fragment): lac repressor; lacI; The lac repressor binds to the lac operator to inhibit transcription in E. coli. This inhibition can be relieved by adding lactose or isopropyl-β-D-thiogalactopyranoside (IPTG).
   3436..4024    -  rep_origin     ori: high-copy-number ColE1/pMB1/pBR322/pUC origin of replication
   4195..5055    -  CDS            AmpR: β-lactamase; bla; confers resistance to ampicillin, carbenicillin, and related antibiotics
   5056..5160    -  promoter       AmpR promoter: bla
   5255..5290    +  CDS            rop (fragment): Rop protein, which maintains plasmids at low copy number; rop
   5392..5491    +  misc_feature   bom (fragment): basis of mobility region from pBR322
   5497..5646    -  CDS            lacZα (fragment): LacZα fragment of β-galactosidase; lacZ fragment
   5646..5847    -  CDS            TcR (fragment): tetracycline efflux protein; tet; confers resistance to tetracycline
   5848..5946    +  CDS            env (fragment): murine leukemia virus gPr80 envelope polyprotein precursor; env; proteolytically cleaved into gp70SU and p15TM subunits
   5988..6504    +  LTR            5' LTR: 5' long terminal repeat from murine embryonic stem cell virus
   6568..6909    +  misc_feature   MESV Ψ: packaging signal of murine embryonic stem cell virus
