[The description below was written by a language model from this plasmid's Addgene catalogue record and pLannotate feature annotations shown in this document.]
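Description:
p6993 MSCV-Neo C-HA 18E7 is a retroviral expression plasmid built on the murine stem cell virus (MSCV) backbone, designed to deliver the E7 oncoprotein of human papillomavirus type 18 into mammalian cells. In bacteria it is maintained through a high-copy ColE1/pUC-type origin and selected with ampicillin via the β-lactamase gene. The annotation also picks up short fragments of lacI, rop, bom, lacZα, TcR and env, which appear to be non-functional remnants of earlier cloning vectors.

The proviral portion is framed by 5' and 3' LTRs from murine embryonic stem cell virus. Downstream of the 5' LTR lie the MESV Ψ packaging signal and a truncated MMLV gag segment lacking its start codon, which together promote encapsidation of the genomic RNA when the plasmid is introduced into a packaging cell line that supplies the viral proteins in trans. The 315 bp HPV18 E7 coding sequence was inserted by Gateway cloning and sits between attB1 and attB2 site remnants, with transcription driven by the 5' LTR; a T7 promoter lies just upstream. The catalogue record lists a C-terminal HA epitope tag on E7 for detection or immunoprecipitation, although the feature table does not annotate the tag separately. A mouse PGK promoter then drives a NeoR/KanR cassette, allowing G418 selection of stably transduced cells.

The stated purpose is expression of HPV18 E7. The associated publication concerns E7 binding to PTPN14 and repression of epithelial differentiation, so the plasmid likely served to generate stable E7-expressing cell populations for that kind of study.
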