Addgene plasmid #163311: p6993 MSCV-Neo C-HA 18E7
Purpose: Expresses HPV18 E7
Depositing lab: Elizabeth White. Depositing organization: University of Pennsylvania. Publication: A Conserved Amino Acid in the C Terminus of Human Papillomavirus E7 Mediates Binding to PTPN14 and Repression of Epithelial Differentiation. Hatterschide J, Brantly AC, Grace M, Munger K, White EA. J Virol. 2020 Aug 17;94(17). pii: JVI.01024-20. doi: 10.1128/JVI.01024-20. Print 2020 Aug 17. PubMed 32581101.
Backbone
  Vector backbone: MSCV
  Vector type: Retroviral
  Selectable markers: Neomycin (select with G418)
Growth in bacteria
  Bacterial resistance: Ampicillin, 100 μg/mL
  Growth temperature: 37°C
  Growth strain: NEB Stable
  Copy number: High Copy
Gene/Insert
  Gene/Insert name: HPV18 E7
  Species: Human papillomavirus type 18
  Insert size (bp): 315
  Promoter: MSCV LTR
  Tag / fusion protein: HA (C terminal on insert)
  Cloning method: Gateway Cloning
  Sequencing primers: 5′ pLXSN
Terms and licenses: Academic/Nonprofit Terms; Industry Terms: Not Available to Industry
How to cite: p6993 MSCV-Neo C-HA 18E7 was a gift from Elizabeth White (Addgene plasmid # 163311 ; http://n2t.net/addgene:163311 ; RRID:Addgene_163311)
